Addgene plasmid #50821: PFA0210c-bio-His
Purpose: Expresses enzymatically monobiotinylated full length PFA0210c
Depositing lab: Gavin Wright. Depositing organization: Wellcome Sanger Institute. Publication: Towards a comprehensive Plasmodium falciparum merozoite cell surface and secreted recombinant protein library. Zenonos ZA, Rayner JC, Wright GJ. Malar J. 2014 Mar 12;13(1):93. doi: 10.1186/1475-2875-13-93. PubMed 24620899.
Backbone
  Vector backbone: pTT3
  Backbone manufacturer: Yves Durocher
  Backbone size w/o insert (bp): 6670
  Modifications to backbone: Addition of CD4, biotinylation sequence, 6xhis tags
  Vector type: Mammalian Expression
Growth in bacteria
  Bacterial resistance: Ampicillin, 100 μg/mL
  Growth temperature: 37°C
  Growth strain: Top10
  Copy number: High Copy
Gene/Insert
  Gene/Insert name: PFA0210c
  Species: P. falciparum
  Insert size (bp): 1346
  Mutation: all potential N-linked glycosylation sites (N-X-S/T, where X is not proline) were systematically removed by substituting alanine for serine/threonine at these sites.
  Promoter: CMV
  Tag / fusion protein: ratCD4d3+4,biotinylation sequence, 6xHis (C terminal on backbone)
  Cloning method: Restriction Enzyme; 5′ cloning site NotI (not destroyed); 3′ cloning site AscI (not destroyed)
  Sequencing primers: 5′ CMV-F; 3′ EBVori-F (5'-CCACTCAGTGTTGGCAAATG-3')
Resource information
  A portion of this plasmid was derived from a plasmid made by: pTT3 was obtained from Yves Durocher, National Research Council of Canada
Terms and licenses: Academic/Nonprofit Terms; Industry Terms: Not Available to Industry
Depositor comments: Made by gene synthesis
How to cite: PFA0210c-bio-His was a gift from Gavin Wright (Addgene plasmid # 50821 ; http://n2t.net/addgene:50821 ; RRID:Addgene_50821)
