[The description below was written by a language model from this plasmid's Addgene catalogue record and pLannotate feature annotations shown in this document.]
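Description:
PFA0210c-bio-His is a mammalian expression plasmid built on the pTT3 backbone, designed to produce a secreted, soluble, tagged form of the Plasmodium falciparum protein PFA0210c. It belongs to a recombinant library of merozoite cell-surface and secreted proteins. In bacteria it is maintained as a high-copy plasmid through a ColE1/pUC-type origin and selected with ampicillin via the β-lactamase gene. The backbone also carries an Epstein-Barr virus oriP fragment, which supports episomal persistence in mammalian cells that supply EBNA1. The record does not name the expression cell line. Remnants of lac regulatory sequences are annotated in the backbone and have no evident role in expression.

The expression cassette is driven by the CMV immediate-early enhancer and promoter. These are followed by adenovirus-derived leader and splice elements and a chimeric intron fragment that aid transcript processing, and the cassette ends in a rabbit β-globin polyadenylation signal. A mouse immunoglobulin heavy-chain signal sequence lies upstream of the insert, presumably to direct the product into the secretory pathway.

The roughly 1.3 kb PFA0210c coding region was made by gene synthesis and sits between retained NotI and AscI sites. All potential N-linked glycosylation sequons were removed by substituting alanine for the serine or threonine, which prevents inappropriate glycosylation of the parasite protein in mammalian cells.

Downstream, the backbone supplies a C-terminal fusion of rat CD4 domains 3 and 4, a biotinylation sequence and a 6xHis tag. Only the CD4 segment is picked out in the feature table. The biotinylation sequence allows enzymatic monobiotinylation, which suits oriented capture on streptavidin, and the His tag allows metal-affinity purification.
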