Features (pLannotate 1.2.2; 18 found; start..end, strand, type, name):
      7..386     +  enhancer       CMV enhancer: human cytomegalovirus immediate early enhancer
    388..587     +  promoter       CMV promoter: human cytomegalovirus (CMV) immediate early promoter
    655..693     +  misc_feature   Ad SA (fragment): adenovirus major late transcript splice acceptor (Friedrich and Soriano, 1991)
    726..935     -  CDS            PTP (fragment): TERM_ADE02 - Experimental evidence at protein level: Swiss-Prot protein existence level 1. Protein covalently bound to the viral DNA that acts as a primer for viral genomic replication by DNA strand displacement. Assembles on the viral origin of replication in an initiation complex with viral polymerase, DBP, host NFIA and host POU2F1/OCT1. During initiation, the polymerase covalently couples the first dCTP with Ser- 580 of pTP. The terminal protein stimulates the template activity over 20 fold compared to protein-free templates. Neo-synthesized viral genomes are linked to two preterminal prot
    966..1055    +  intron         chimeric intron (fragment): chimera between introns from adenovirus and immunoglobulin heavy chain genes
   1074..1120    +  CDS            IgH signal sequence (fragment): signal sequence from the mouse immunoglobulin heavy chain variable region
   2529..3089    +  CDS            Cd4 (fragment): CD4_RAT - Experimental evidence at protein level: Swiss-Prot protein existence level 1. Integral membrane glycoprotein that plays an essential role in the immune response and serves multiple functions in responses against both external and internal offenses. In T-cells, functions primarily as a coreceptor for MHC class II molecule:peptide complex. The antigens presented by class II peptides are derived from extracellular proteins while class I peptides are derived from cytosolic proteins. Interacts simultaneously with the T-cell receptor (TCR) and the MHC class II presented by antigen presenti
   3249..3304    +  polyA_signal   β-globin poly(A) signal: rabbit β-globin polyadenylation signal (Gil and Proudfoot, 1987)
   3818..5499    -  rep_origin     oriP (fragment): Epstein-Barr virus oriP replication origin (Yates et al., 2000)
   5626..5730    +  promoter       AmpR promoter: bla
   5731..6591    +  CDS            AmpR: β-lactamase; bla; confers resistance to ampicillin, carbenicillin, and related antibiotics
   6762..7350    +  rep_origin     ori: high-copy-number ColE1/pMB1/pBR322/pUC origin of replication
   7533..7625    +  CDS            lacI (fragment): lac repressor; lacI; The lac repressor binds to the lac operator to inhibit transcription in E. coli. This inhibition can be relieved by adding lactose or isopropyl-β-D-thiogalactopyranoside (IPTG).
   7638..7659    +  protein_bind   CAP binding site: CAP binding activates transcription in the presence of cAMP. E. coli catabolite activator protein
   7674..7704    +  promoter       lac promoter: promoter for the E. coli lac operon
   7712..7728    +  protein_bind   lac operator: The lac repressor binds to the lac operator to inhibit transcription in E. coli. This inhibition can be relieved by adding lactose or isopropyl-β-D-thiogalactopyranoside (IPTG). lac repressor encoded by lacI
   7798..7814    +  promoter       tet promoter (fragment): E. coli promoter for tetracycline efflux protein gene
   7824..7849    -  CDS            bla(M) (fragment): β-lactamase lacking the signal sequence; bla(M); allows cytosolic expression of β-lactamase
>Addgene plasmid #50821 | PFA0210c-bio-His | depositor full sequence | sequence record 76309 | PFA0210c-bio-His sequence 8016 bps
CATGTTGACATTGATTATTGACTAGTTATTAATAGTAATCAATTACGGGGTCATTAGTTCATAGCCCATA
TATGGAGTTCCGCGTTACATAACTTACGGTAAATGGCCCGCCTGGCTGACCGCCCAACGACCCCCGCCCA
TTGACGTCAATAATGACGTATGTTCCCATAGTAACGCCAATAGGGACTTTCCATTGACGTCAATGGGTGG
AGTATTTACGGTAAACTGCCCACTTGGCAGTACATCAAGTGTATCATATGCCAAGTCCGCCCCCTATTGA
CGTCAATGACGGTAAATGGCCCGCCTGGCATTATGCCCAGTACATGACCTTACGGGACTTTCCTACTTGG
CAGTACATCTACGTATTAGTCATCGCTATTACCATGGTGATGCGGTTTTGGCAGTACACCAATGGGCGTG
GATAGCGGTTTGACTCACGGGGATTTCCAAGTCTCCACCCCATTGACGTCAATGGGAGTTTGTTTTGGCA
CCAAAATCAACGGGACTTTCCAAAATGTCGTAATAACCCCGCCCCGTTGACGCAAATGGGCGGTAGGCGT
GTACGGTGGGAGGTCTATATAAGCAGAGCTCGTTTAGTGAACCGTCAGATCCTCACTCTCTTCCGCATCG
CTGTCTGCGAGGGCCAGCTGTTGGGCTCGCGGTTGAGGACAAACTCTTCGCGGTCTTTCCAGTACTCTTG
GATCGGAAACCCGTCGGCCTCCGAACGGTACTCCGCCACCGAGGGACCTGAGCGAGTCCGCATCGACCGG
ATCGGAAAACCTCTCGAGAAAGGCGTCTAACCAGTCACAGTCGCAAGGTAGGCTGAGCACCGTGGCGGGC
GGCAGCGGGTGGCGGTCGGGGTTGTTTCTGGCGGAGGTGCTGCTGATGATGTAATTAAAGTAGGCGGTCT
TGAGACGGCGGATGGTCGAGGTGAGGTGTGGCAGGCTTGAGATCCAGCTGTTGGGGTGAGTACTCCCTCT
CAAAAGCGGGCATTACTTCTGCGCTAAGATTGTCAGTTTCCAAAAACGAGGAGGATTTGATATTCACCTG
GCCCGATCTGGCCATACACTTGAGTGACAATGACATCCACTTTGCCTTTCTCTCCACAGGTGTCCACTCC
CAGGTCCAAGTTTGCCACCATGGAGTTTCAGACCCAGGTACTCATGTCCCTGCTGCTCTGCATGTCTGGT
GCGGCCGCATACGACAACATCATCAACAACTACGGCGGCCTGAGCAGCGTGGTGGTGTACAACAAGAACG
TGGGCATCAACAAGATCGGCGACAACGTGTACAAGAACAAGATCAAGAGCCGGATCCTGAAAGAGAACAA
AGAGGAATCCCTGGAAACAGCCGCCGTGAACGAGAACACCAAGGACGTGAAGGACAGCTGCAACTACGCC
ACCCCCAGCAGCGTGTTCAACAACGACAAAGAGAATACCGCCAGCTTCATCAAGACCGGCGAGAGCTACG
ACGGCAACAACGTGCAGGCTCAGGCCCAGGCACAGGCTCAGGCAGAAGCCGAGGGCAGCCTGGAAAACGC
TGCTGTGAACCTGCGGACCAAGAGCGCCACCCTGATCAACGACGGCATGCTGGACTACTACCTGAACTTC
TGCGATCAGGTCAACAACAAGGCCTTCCCATTCAACGAGTGCACCAACCTGCACACCAGCGACATGGTCA
CCCTGTGCAAGAACAACAACGATGAGAAGTCCAAGATCACCTACGACCTGCTGGGCTACGGCGAGATGGA
CGACGTGTCCGCCTACAGCCTGAGCTACGCCCTGAACGACGTGGAAACCATCAAGGACTGGAACAAGAAC
ATCTACAAGCTGAACTACCTCAACCTGAAGAAGTCCGACATCCAGGAAAAGATCGACAAGAACGAGAAGA
TCAACGTGAACAACTTCATCCTGCAGAGCGAGAAGGACGTGCCCGAGGACGAGCGGAAGTACCTGTACCT
GATCAATGGCCTGCCCTGGCCCTTCAAGAGCCAGGACACCATCTACGAGGTGTACCAGAAGTACTACAAC
AACAAAAACATGCTGCTGATCATTAACAAGGCCCTCAACGATGTGTTCGACAACAACGCCGCCTACGCCC
GGATCAACAATTACGAGAACTTCTTCTGCATCTACCCCAAGAGCAAGAACAGCTACGACAAGGGCGTGAA
ATACGTGATGAGCATCATCTACGACGTGAACATCCCCAAGTTCATCCAGAACAACATCCTGAACCAGATC
TTCCCCGACCTGATCTTCAATCTGCACAACACCGCCATTGCCATCACAAACAAGGCCGTGGGCACCGTGG
TGGACCTGAGCAAGAATGAGCAGAACGCCTGGCACGCCCACTCCCTGAAGAACGTGAAGCCCGAGGATAC
CCCCAACACCGAGCACGTGCAGACCGACCCCGAGAACTCTTACGGCCTGGGCTTTATCAAGATGATCTTC
GTGGACGGCCCCTACAACCTGTGGATTATCAACGTCAACTTCTTCAAGAAGATCTTTGGCATCTTCTTCA
ACAAGGATGGCGCGCCGTCGACCTCCATCACGGCCTATAAGAGTGAGGGGGAGTCAGCGGAGTTCTCCTT
CCCACTCAACCTTGGAGAGGAAAGCCTGCAGGGAGAGTTGAGATGGAAGGCAGAGAAGGCTCCTTCTTCC
CAGTCCTGGATCACCTTCTCCCTAAAGAACCAAAAGGTGTCTGTGCAGAAGTCTACTAGCAACCCCAAGT
TCCAGCTGTCCGAAACGCTCCCACTCACCCTTCAGATACCCCAGGTCTCCCTTCAGTTTGCTGGTTCTGG
CAACCTGACCCTGACTCTGGACAGAGGGATACTGTATCAGGAAGTGAACCTGGTGGTGATGAAAGTGACT
CAGCCCGACAGCAACACTTTGACCTGTGAGGTGATGGGACCCACCTCACCCAAGATGAGACTGATCTTGA
AGCAGGAGAATCAGGAGGCCAGGGTCTCCAGGCAGGAGAAAGTGATTCAAGTGCAGGCCCCTGAAGCAGG
GGTGTGGCAATGTCTACTGAGTGAAGGTGAAGAGGTCAAGATGGACTCCAAGATCCAGGTTTTATCCAAA
GGGTTGAATTCCGGCAGCCTGCACCACATCCTGGACGCCCAGAAGATGCTGTGGAACCACAGGGACAGGA
ACCTGCCTCCTCTGGCCCCTCTGGGCCCCCACCACCATCACCACCATTGAGTCTAGACACGTGATTAATT
AAGGATCCCCCGACCTCGACCTCTGGCTAATAAAGGAAATTTATTTTCATTGCAATAGTGTGTTGGAATT
TTTTGTGTCTCTCACTCGGAAGGACATATGGGAGGGCAAATCATTTGGTCGAGATCCCTCGGAGATCTCT
AGCTAGAGGATCGATCCCCGCCCCGGACGAACTAAACCTGACTACGACATCTCTGCCCCTTCTTCGCGGG
GCAGTGCATGTAATCCCTTCAGTTGGTTGGTACAACTTGCCAACTGGGCCCTGTTCCACATGTGACACGG
GGGGGGACCAAACACAAAGGGGTTCTCTGACTGTAGTTGACATCCTTATAAATGGATGTGCACATTTGCC
AACACTGAGTGGCTTTCATCCTGGAGCAGACTTTGCAGTCTGTGGACTGCAACACAACATTGCCTTTATG
TGTAACTCTTGGCTGAAGCTCTTACACCAATGCTGGGGGACATGTACCTCCCAGGGGCCCAGGAAGACTA
CGGGAGGCTACACCAACGTCAATCAGAGGGGCCTGTGTAGCTACCGATAAGCGGACCCTCAAGAGGGCAT
TAGCAATAGTGTTTATAAGGCCCCCTTGTTAACCCTAAACGGGTAGCATATGCTTCCCGGGTAGTAGTAT
ATACTATCCAGACTAACCCTAATTCAATAGCATATGTTACCCAACGGGAAGCATATGCTATCGAATTAGG
GTTAGTAAAAGGGTCCTAAGGAACAGCGATATCTCCCACCCCATGAGCTGTCACGGTTTTATTTACATGG
GGTCAGGATTCCACGAGGGTAGTGAACCATTTTAGTCACAAGGGCAGTGGCTGAAGATCAAGGAGCGGGC
AGTGAACTCTCCTGAATCTTCGCCTGCTTCTTCATTCTCCTTCGTTTAGCTAATAGAATAACTGCTGAGT
TGTGAACAGTAAGGTGTATGTGAGGTGCTCGAAAACAAGGTTTCAGGTGACGCCCCCAGAATAAAATTTG
GACGGGGGGTTCAGTGGTGGCATTGTGCTATGACACCAATATAACCCTCACAAACCCCTTGGGCAATAAA
TACTAGTGTAGGAATGAAACATTCTGAATATCTTTAACAATAGAAATCCATGGGGTGGGGACAAGCCGTA
AAGACTGGATGTCCATCTCACACGAATTTATGGCTATGGGCAACACATAATCCTAGTGCAATATGATACT
GGGGTTATTAAGATGTGTCCCAGGCAGGGACCAAGACAGGTGAACCATGTTGTTACACTCTATTTGTAAC
AAGGGGAAAGAGAGTGGACGCCGACAGCAGCGGACTCCACTGGTTGTCTCTAACACCCCCGAAAATTAAA
CGGGGCTCCACGCCAATGGGGCCCATAAACAAAGACAAGTGGCCACTCTTTTTTTTGAAATTGTGGAGTG
GGGGCACGCGTCAGCCCCCACACGCCGCCCTGCGGTTTTGGACTGTAAAATAAGGGTGTAATAACTTGGC
TGATTGTAACCCCGCTAACCACTGCGGTCAAACCACTTGCCCACAAAACCACTAATGGCACCCCGGGGAA
TACCTGCATAAGTAGGTGGGCGGGCCAAGATAGGGGCGCGATTGCTGCGATCTGGAGGACAAATTACACA
CACTTGCGCCTGAGCGCCAAGCACAGGGTTGTTGGTCCTCATATTCACGAGGTCGCTGAGAGCACGGTGG
GCTAATGTTGCCATGGGTAGCATATACTACCCAAATATCTGGATAGCATATGCTATCCTAATCTATATCT
GGGTAGCATAGGCTATCCTAATCTATATCTGGGTAGCATATGCTATCCTAATCTATATCTGGGTAGTATA
TGCTATCCTAATTTATATCTGGGTAGCATAGGCTATCCTAATCTATATCTGGGTAGCATATGCTATCCTA
ATCTATATCTGGGTAGTATATGCTATCCTAATCTGTATCCGGGTAGCATATGCTATCCTAATAGAGATTA
GGGTAGTATATGCTATCCTAATTTATATCTGGGTAGCATATACTACCCAAATATCTGGATAGCATATGCT
ATCCTAATCTATATCTGGGTAGCATATGCTATCCTAATCTATATCTGGGTAGCATAGGCTATCCTAATCT
ATATCTGGGTAGCATATGCTATCCTAATCTATATCTGGGTAGTATATGCTATCCTAATTTATATCTGGGT
AGCATAGGCTATCCTAATCTATATCTGGGTAGCATATGCTATCCTAATCTATATCTGGGTAGTATATGCT
ATCCTAATCTGTATCCGGGTAGCATATGCTATCCTCATGATAAGCTGTCAAACATGAGAATTTTCTTGAA
GACGAAAGGGCCTCGTGATACGCCTATTTTTATAGGTTAATGTCATGATAATAATGGTTTCTTAGACGTC
AGGTGGCACTTTTCGGGGAAATGTGCGCGGAACCCCTATTTGTTTATTTTTCTAAATACATTCAAATATG
TATCCGCTCATGAGACAATAACCCTGATAAATGCTTCAATAATATTGAAAAAGGAAGAGTATGAGTATTC
AACATTTCCGTGTCGCCCTTATTCCCTTTTTTGCGGCATTTTGCCTTCCTGTTTTTGCTCACCCAGAAAC
GCTGGTGAAAGTAAAAGATGCTGAAGATCAGTTGGGTGCACGAGTGGGTTACATCGAACTGGATCTCAAC
AGCGGTAAGATCCTTGAGAGTTTTCGCCCCGAAGAACGTTTTCCAATGATGAGCACTTTTAAAGTTCTGC
TATGTGGCGCGGTATTATCCCGTGTTGACGCCGGGCAAGAGCAACTCGGTCGCCGCATACACTATTCTCA
GAATGACTTGGTTGAGTACTCACCAGTCACAGAAAAGCATCTTACGGATGGCATGACAGTAAGAGAATTA
TGCAGTGCTGCCATAACCATGAGTGATAACACTGCGGCCAACTTACTTCTGACAACGATCGGAGGACCGA
AGGAGCTAACCGCTTTTTTGCACAACATGGGGGATCATGTAACTCGCCTTGATCGTTGGGAACCGGAGCT
GAATGAAGCCATACCAAACGACGAGCGTGACACCACGATGCCTGCAGCAATGGCAACAACGTTGCGCAAA
CTATTAACTGGCGAACTACTTACTCTAGCTTCCCGGCAACAATTAATAGACTGGATGGAGGCGGATAAAG
TTGCAGGACCACTTCTGCGCTCGGCCCTTCCGGCTGGCTGGTTTATTGCTGATAAATCTGGAGCCGGTGA
GCGTGGGTCTCGCGGTATCATTGCAGCACTGGGGCCAGATGGTAAGCCCTCCCGTATCGTAGTTATCTAC
ACGACGGGGAGTCAGGCAACTATGGATGAACGAAATAGACAGATCGCTGAGATAGGTGCCTCACTGATTA
AGCATTGGTAACTGTCAGACCAAGTTTACTCATATATACTTTAGATTGATTTAAAACTTCATTTTTAATT
TAAAAGGATCTAGGTGAAGATCCTTTTTGATAATCTCATGACCAAAATCCCTTAACGTGAGTTTTCGTTC
CACTGAGCGTCAGACCCCGTAGAAAAGATCAAAGGATCTTCTTGAGATCCTTTTTTTCTGCGCGTAATCT
GCTGCTTGCAAACAAAAAAACCACCGCTACCAGCGGTGGTTTGTTTGCCGGATCAAGAGCTACCAACTCT
TTTTCCGAAGGTAACTGGCTTCAGCAGAGCGCAGATACCAAATACTGTTCTTCTAGTGTAGCCGTAGTTA
GGCCACCACTTCAAGAACTCTGTAGCACCGCCTACATACCTCGCTCTGCTAATCCTGTTACCAGTGGCTG
CTGCCAGTGGCGATAAGTCGTGTCTTACCGGGTTGGACTCAAGACGATAGTTACCGGATAAGGCGCAGCG
GTCGGGCTGAACGGGGGGTTCGTGCACACAGCCCAGCTTGGAGCGAACGACCTACACCGAACTGAGATAC
CTACAGCGTGAGCTATGAGAAAGCGCCACGCTTCCCGAAGGGAGAAAGGCGGACAGGTATCCGGTAAGCG
GCAGGGTCGGAACAGGAGAGCGCACGAGGGAGCTTCCAGGGGGAAACGCCTGGTATCTTTATAGTCCTGT
CGGGTTTCGCCACCTCTGACTTGAGCGTCGATTTTTGTGATGCTCGTCAGGGGGGCGGAGCCTATGGAAA
AACGCCAGCAACGCGGCCTTTTTACGGTTCCTGGCCTTTTGCTGGCCTTTTGCTCACATGTTCTTTCCTG
CGTTATCCCCTGATTCTGTGGATAACCGTATTACCGCCTTTGAGTGAGCTGATACCGCTCGCCGCAGCCG
AACGACCGAGCGCAGCGAGTCAGTGAGCGAGGAAGCGGAAGAGCGCCCAATACGCAAACCGCCTCTCCCC
GCGCGTTGGCCGATTCATTAATGCAGCTGGCACGACAGGTTTCCCGACTGGAAAGCGGGCAGTGAGCGCA
ACGCAATTAATGTGAGTTAGCTCACTCATTAGGCACCCCAGGCTTTACACTTTATGCTTCCGGCTCGTAT
GTTGTGTGGAATTGTGAGCGGATAACAATTTCACACAGGAAACAGCTATGACCATGATTACGCCAAGCTC
TAGCTAGAGGTCGACCAATTCTCATGTTTGACAGCTTATCATCGCAGATCCGGGCAACGTTGTTGCCATT
GCTGCAGGCGCAGAACTGGTAGGTATGGAAGATCTATACATTGAATCAATATTGGCAATTAGCCATATTA
GTCATTGGTTATATAGCATAAATCAATATTGGCTATTGGCCATTGCATACGTTGTATCTATATCATAATA
TGTACATTTATATTGGCTCATGTCCAATATGACCGC
