>Addgene plasmid #50821 | PFA0210c-bio-His | addgene partial sequence | sequence record 78597 | EBVori-F
ACTACAGTCAGAGAACCCCTTTGTGTTTGGTCCCCCCCCGTGTCACATGTGGAACAGGGCCCAGTTGGCA
AGTTGTACCAACCAACTGAAGGGATTACATGCACTGCCCCGCGAAGAAGGGGCAGAGATGTCGTAGTCAG
GTTTAGTTCGTCCGGGGCGGGGATCGATCCTCTAGCTAGAGATCTCCGAGGGATCTCGACCAAATGATTT
GCCCTCCCATATGTCCTTCCGAGTGAGAGACACAAAAAATTCCAACACACTATTGCAATGAAAATAAATT
TCCTTTATTAGCCAGAGGTCGAGGTCGGGGGATCCTTAATTAATCACGTGTCTAGACTCAATGGTGGTGA
TGGTGGTGGGGGCCCAGAGGGGCCAGAGGAGGCAGGTTCCTGTCCCTGTGGTTCCACAGCATCTTCTGGG
CGTCCAGGATGTGGTGCAGGCTGCCGGAATTCAACCCTTTGGATAAAACCTGGATCTTGGAGTCCATCTT
GACCTCTTCACCTTCACTCAGTAGACATTGCCACACCCCTGCTTCAGGGGCCTGCACTTGAATCACTTTC
TCCTGCCTGGAGACCCTGGCCTCCTGATTCTCCTGCTTCAAGATCAGTCTCATCTTGGGTGAGGTGGGTC
CCATCACCTCACAGGTCAAAGTGTTGCTGTCGGGCTGAGTCACTTTCATCACCACCAGGTTCACTTCCTG
ATACAGTATCCCTCTGTCCAGAGTCAGGGTCAGGTTGCCAGAACCAGCAAACTGAAGGGAGACCTGGGGT
ATCTGAAGGGTGAGTGGGAGCGTTTCGGACAGCTGGAACTTGGGGTTGCTAGTAGACTTCTGCACAGACA
CCTTTTGGTTCTTTA
