>Addgene plasmid #50821 | PFA0210c-bio-His | addgene partial sequence | sequence record 79440 | CMV-F 5'-CGCAAATGGGCGGTAGGCGTG-3'
CTCGTTTAGTGAACCGTCAGATCCTCACTCTCTTCCGCATCGCTGTCTGCGAGGGCCAGCTGTTGGGCTC
GCGGTTGAGGACAAACTCTTCGCGGTCTTTCCAGTACTCTTGGATCGGAAACCCGTCGGCCTCCGAACGG
TACTCCGCCACCGAGGGACCTGAGCGAGTCCGCATCGACCGGATCGGAAAACCTCTCGAGAAAGGCGTCT
AACCAGTCACAGTCGCAAGGTAGGCTGAGCACCGTGGCGGGCGGCAGCGGGTGGCGGTCGGGGTTGTTTC
TGGCGGAGGTGCTGCTGATGATGTAATTAAAGTAGGCGGTCTTGAGACGGCGGATGGTCGAGGTGAGGTG
TGGCAGGCTTGAGATCCAGCTGTTGGGGTGAGTACTCCCTCTCAAAAGCGGGCATTACTTCTGCGCTAAG
ATTGTCAGTTTCCAAAAACGAGGAGGATTTGATATTCACCTGGCCCGATCTGGCCATACACTTGAGTGAC
AATGACATCCACTTTGCCTTTCTCTCCACAGGTGTCCACTCCCAGGTCCAAGTTTGCCACCATGGAGTTT
CAGACCCAGGTACTCATGTCCCTGCTGCTCTGCATGTCTGGTGCGGCCGCATACGACAACATCATCAACA
ACTACGGCGGCCTGAGCAGCGTGGTGGTGTACAACAAGAACGTGGGCATCAACAAGATCGGCGACAACGT
GTACAAGAACAAGATCAAGAGCCGGATCCTGAAAGAGAACAAAGAGGAATCCCTGGAAACAGCCGCCGTG
AACGAGAACACCA
